Addgene plasmid #44547: pPK619
Depositing lab: Michael Grunstein. Depositing organization: University of California, Los Angeles (UCLA). Publication: Extremely conserved histone H4 N terminus is dispensable for growth but essential for repressing the silent mating loci in yeast. Kayne PS, Kim UJ, Han M, Mullen JR, Yoshizaki F, Grunstein M. Cell. 1988 Oct 7;55(1):27-39. 10.1016/0092-8674(88)90006-2 PubMed 3048701.
Backbone
  Vector backbone: pUK499
  Vector type: Yeast Expression
Growth in bacteria
  Bacterial resistance: Ampicillin, 100 μg/mL
  Growth temperature: 37°C
  Growth strain: XL1 Blue
  Copy number: Unknown
Gene/Insert
  Gene/Insert name: hhf2
  Mutation: del (100-102)
  Cloning method: Restriction Enzyme; 5′ cloning site BamH I (unknown if destroyed); 3′ cloning site HindIII (unknown if destroyed)
  Sequencing primers: 5′ CCTACATCTTGTTCAAAAGAGTAGC
Terms and licenses: Academic/Nonprofit Terms; Industry Terms: Not Available to Industry
How to cite: pPK619 was a gift from Michael Grunstein (Addgene plasmid # 44547 ; http://n2t.net/addgene:44547 ; RRID:Addgene_44547)
