[The description below was written by a language model from this plasmid's Addgene catalogue record.]
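Description:
pPK619 is a yeast expression plasmid built on the pUK499 backbone and carrying a mutant allele of hhf2, one of the two Saccharomyces cerevisiae genes that encode histone H4. The insert was placed in the vector by restriction cloning between a BamHI site at the 5′ end and a HindIII site at the 3′ end; the record does not say whether either site survived ligation. The allele is described as a deletion of positions 100–102. Read as residue numbers, this would remove the last three amino acids of H4, giving a short C-terminal truncation, although the record does not state the numbering convention.

In bacteria the plasmid is maintained under ampicillin selection; its copy number is listed as unknown. The record gives no feature table, so several central details are not stated: the promoter driving hhf2 (whether native or heterologous), the yeast selectable marker, and the yeast replication elements (centromeric or 2μ) carried by pUK499. No tags or reporters are recorded.

The plasmid comes from a set of H4 deletion constructs used to ask which parts of this extremely conserved histone are needed for yeast viability and which serve more specialised roles. The associated work concluded that the N-terminal tail is dispensable for growth but required for repression of the silent mating-type loci. A construct of this kind would typically be introduced into yeast strains in which wild-type H4 is absent or can be removed, so that the effects of the mutant protein on growth and chromatin function can be assessed.
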