>Addgene plasmid #44547 | pPK619 | addgene partial sequence | sequence record 64115 | yHHF2pro-F 5'-CCTACATCTTGTTCAAAAGAGTAGC-3'
AAAGGTCTAGGAAAAGGTGGTGCCAAGCGTCACAGAAAGATTCTAAGAGATAACATTCAAGGTATCACTA
AGCCAGCTATCAGAAGATTAGCTAGAAGAGGTGGTGTCAAGCGTATTTCTGGTTTGATCTACGAAGAAGT
CAGAGCCGTCTTGAAATCCTTCTTGGAATCCGTCATCAGGGACTCTGTTACTTACACTGAACACGCCAAG
AGAAAGACTGTTACTTCTTTGGATGTTGTTTATGCTTTGAAGAGACAAGGTAGAACCTTATATGGTTAAA
CAATCGGTGGTTAAACAATCGGTGTTTGAAATTATTTTCATGCCTTTCAAAAAATAAAATAACGATCATT
CTATTGGGAATATAATAGAACCTTATGTATGCATTTTTCGGTTTTTTATTATTTCATGTACTATATATAT
TAAAAATAAGTCTCAATAAAAGAAACTAGTTTCCGAACTGTCTTAGATAGTCTTCCCTTATGTGCTCCTC
CATTTCATTGCCGTTGAGTGCTTCGACGTGGCGTTCGTGTCCCCTCTGTTGGTTAAGCAGATTTACCCAA
ATATTTACGCAGAAACCCATGGAATCCTCAATTTCACGCTTTTTCTTGGGACATCTGCACCTGCAGCCAC
ACCCAAATTCCCCTCCCTCGTCGTAGGCCGCGTTTTTACGTTTGAATTTTGAGTCACTGGCTAAGTAGGA
GANTTCTTGAAGACGAAAGGGCCTCGTGATACGCCTATTTTTATAGGTTAATGTCATGATAATAATGGTT
TCTTAGAC
